>Addgene plasmid #148221 | pAc5.1B-lambdaN-HA-DmRRP40_AA | depositor full sequence | sequence record 290669 | Full Sequence
CTTCAAGGAATTAATTCTATATTCTAAAAACACAAATGATACTTCTAAAAAAAATCATGAATGGCATCAA
CTCTGAATCAAATCTTTGCAGATGCACCTACTTCTCATTTCCACTGTCACATCATTTTTCCAGATCTCGC
TGCCTGTTATGTGGCCCACAAACCAAGACACGTTTTATGGCCATTAAAGCTGGCTGATCGTCGCCAAACA
CCAAATACATATCAATATGTACATTCGAGAAAGAAGCGATCAAAGAAGCGTCTTCGGGCGAGTAGGAGAA
TGCGGAGGAGAAGGAGAACGAGCTGATCTAGTATCTCTCCACAATCCAATGCCAACTGACCAACTGGCCA
TATTCGGAGCAATTTGAAGCCAATTTCCATCGCCTGGCGATCGCTCCATTCTTGGCTATATGTTTTTCAC
CGTTCCCGGGGCCATTTTCAAAGACTCGTCGGTAAGATAAGATTGTGTCACTCGCTGTCTCTCTTCATTT
GTCGAAGAATGCTGAGGAATTTCGCGATGACGTCGGCGAGTATTTTGAAGAATGAGAATAATTTGTATTT
ATACGAAAATCAGTTAGTGGAATTTTCTACAAAAACATGTTATCTATAGATAATTTTGTTGCAAAATATG
TTGACTATGACAAAGATTGTATGTATATACCTTTAATGTATTCTCATTTTCTTATGTATTTATAATGGCA
ATGATGATACTGATGATATTTTAAGATGATGCCAGACCACAGGCTGATTTCTGCGTCTTTTGCCGAACGC
AGTGCATGTGCGGTTGTTGTTTTTTGGAATAGTTTCAATTTTCGGACTGTCCGCTTTGATTTCAGTTTCT
TGGCTTATTCAAAAAGCAAAGTAAAGCCAAAAAAGCGAGATGGCAATACCAAATGCGGCAAAACGGTAGT
GGAAGGAAAGGGGTGCGGGGCAGCGGAAGGAAGGGTGGGGCGGGGCGTGGCGGGGTCTGTGGCTGGGCGC
GACGTCACCGACGTTGGAGCCACTCCTTTGACCATGTGTGCGTGTGTGTATTATTCGTGTCTCGCCACTC
GCCGGTTGTTTTTTTCTTTTTATCTCGCTCTCTCTAGCGCCATCTCGTACGCATGCTCAACGCACCGCAT
GTTGCCGTGTCCTTTATGCGTCATTTTGGCTCGAAATAGGCAATTATTTAAACAAAGATTAGTCAACGAA
AACGCTAAAATAAATAAGTCTACAATATGGTTACTTATTGCCATGTGTGTGCAGCCAACGATAGCAACAA
AAGCAACAACACAGTGGCTTTCCCTCTTTCACTTTTTGTTTGCAAGCGCGTGCGAGCAAGACGGCACGAC
CGGCAAACGCAATTACGCTGACAAAGAGCAGACGAAGTTTTGGCCGAAAAACATCAAGGCGCCTGATACG
AATGCATTTGCAATAACAATTGCGATATTTAATATTGTTTATGAAGCTGTTTGACTTCAAAACACACAAA
AAAAAAAATAAAACAAATTATTTGAAAGAGAATTAGGAATCGGACAGCTTATCGTTACGGGCTAACAGCA
CACCGAGACGAAATAGCTTACCTGACGTCACAGCCTCTGGAAGAACTGCCGCCAAGCAGAGAGAGAGAGA
AAAAGAGGGAGAGCAGCTTAGACCGCATGTGCTTGTGTGTGAGGCGTCTCTCTCTTCGTCTCCTGTTTGC
GCAAACGCATAGACTGCACTGAGAAAATCGATTACCTATTTTTTATGAATGAATATTTGCACTATTACTA
TTCAAAACTATTAAGATAGCAATCACATTCAATAGCCAAATACTATACCACCTGAGCGATGCAACGAAAT
GATCAATTTGAGCAAAAATGCTGCATATTTAGGACGGCATCATTATAGAAATGCTTCTTGCTGTGTACTT
TTCTCTCGTCTGGCAGCTGTTTCGCCGTTATTGTTAAAACCGGCTTAAGTTAGGTGTGTTTTCTACGACT
AGTGATGCCCCTACTAGAAGATGTGTGTTGCACAAATGTCCCTGAATAACCAATTTGAAGTGCAGATAGC
AGTAAACGTAAGCTAATATGAATATTATTTAACTGTAATGTTTTAATATCGCTGGACATTACTAATAAAC
CCACTATAAACACATGTACATATGTATGTTTTGGCATACAATGAGTAGTTGGGGAAAAAATGTGTAAAAG
CACCGTGACCATCACAGCATAAAGATAACCAGCTGAAGTATCGAATATGAGTAACCCCCAAATTGAATCA
CATGCCGCAACTGATAGGACCCATGGAAGTACACTCTTCATGGCGATATACAAGACACACACAAGCACGA
ACACCCAGTTGCGGAGGAAATTCTCCGTAAATGAAAACCCAATCGGCGAACAATTCATACCCATATATGG
TAAAAGTTTTGAACGCGACTTGAGAGCGGAGAGCATTGCGGCTGATAAGGTTTTAGCGCTAAGCGGGCTT
TATAAAACGGGCTGCGGGACCAGTTTTCATATCACTACCGTTTGAGTTCTTGTGCTGTGTGGATACTCCT
CCCGACACAAAGCCGCTCCATCAGCCAGCAGTCGTCTAATCCAGAGACCCCGGATCGGGGTACCAACATG
GACGCACAAACACGACGACGTGAGCGTCGCGCTGAGAAACAAGCTCAATGGAAAGCTGCAAACGGTGGAT
CTCCTCCACATATGGCTTACCCATACGATGTTCCAGATTACGCTCCTCCAAGCTTGAATTCTGCAGATAT
CATGAGCGCGACCAGCACAATAGTTATGCCCGGTGAGCGAATTGCGGCCATTGAGGAGCTGGCCAAGAGC
AAGCGGGTGATACTCGGACCGGGACTGCGGCGTCTGGATGACACGGTGGTGGCTAGCAAGGCGGGCCCAC
TTCGACACAAGGAACCCGGCACCTTCTGGGTGGACAACTACCAGAGAAGGTACATCCCGGCACGCGGGGA
TCTCATTCTGGGCATTGTGCGAGCCAAGGCGGGCGATCTGTACCGCGTGGACATCGGAGCAACGGACACA
GCCTCCATATCGTATCTCGCCTTTGAGGCGGCCAGCAAGAAGAATCGCCCGGATCTGATCCCCGGTGATC
TGATTTACGCGAGAGTCCTGAATGCAAGCGCGGACATTGAACCGGAGCTGGTCTGCGTCAACTCGGTGGG
CAAAAGTGGCAAACTGGGCGTCCTCACCGATGGATTCTTCTTCAAGTGCAGCCTGAATCTGGGAAGGATG
CTGCTGCGGGAAAACTGCCCTGTTCTCGCCGCTCTTACCCGGGAACTGCCCTACGAGATCGCTGTGGGAG
TCAACGGCAGGATATGGTTGAAGGCCCATTCCCTGAAAGAAACCGTGGCCCTCGCCAATGCCATTTCAGC
GCTGGAGCAATCGGGATGTGCGGAAATCGACAAAATATGTGGCAATCTCGGAGACTTCCTGCAGGCCTAG
CTCGAGTCTAGAGGGCCCGCGGTTCGAAGGTAAGCCTATCCCTAACCCTCTCCTCGGTCTCGATTCTACG
CGTACCGGTCATCATCACCATCACCATTGAGTTTAAACCCGCTGATCAGCCTCGACTGTGCCTTCTAAGG
CCTGAGCTCGCTGATCAGCCTCGATCGAGGATCCAGACATGATAAGATACATTGATGAGTTTGGACAAAC
CACAACTAGAATGCAGTGAAAAAAATGCTTTATTTGTGAAATTTGTGATGCTATTGCTTTATTTGTAACC
ATTATAAGCTGCAATAAACAAGTTAACAACAACAATTGCATTCATTTTATGTTTCAGGTTCAGGGGGAGG
TGTGGGAGGTTTTTTAAAGCAAGTAAAACCTCTACAAATGTGGTATGGCTGATTATGATCAGTCGACCGA
TGCCCTTGAGAGCCTTCAACCCAGTCAGCTCCTTCCGGTGGGCGCGGGGCATGACTATCGTCGCCGCACT
TATGACTGTCTTCTTTATCATGCAACTCGTAGGACAGGTGCCGGCAGCGCTCTGGGTCATTTTCGGCGAG
GACCGCTTTCGCTGGAGCGCGACGATGATCGGCCTGTCGCTTGCGGTATTCGGAATCTTGCACGCCCTCG
CTCAAGCCTTCGTCACTGGTCCCGCCACCAAACGTTTCGGCGAGAAGCAGGCCATTATCGCCGGCATGGC
GGCCGACGCGCTGGGCTACGTCTTGCTGGCGTTCGCGACGCGAGGCTGGATGGCCTTCCCCATTATGATT
CTTCTCGCTTCCGGCGGCATCGGGATGCCCGCGTTGCAGGCCATGCTGTCCAGGCAGGTAGATGACGACC
ATCAGGGACAGCTTCAAGGATCGCTCGCGGCTCTTACCAGCCAGCAAAAGGCCAGGAACCGTAAAAAGGC
CGCGTTGCTGGCGTTTTTCCATAGGCTCCGCCCCCCTGACGAGCATCACAAAAATCGACGCTCAAGTCAG
AGGTGGCGAAACCCGACAGGACTATAAAGATACCAGGCGTTTCCCCCTGGAAGCTCCCTCGTGCGCTCTC
CTGTTCCGACCCTGCCGCTTACCGGATACCTGTCCGCCTTTCTCCCTTCGGGAAGCGTGGCGCTTTCTCA
ATGCTCACGCTGTAGGTATCTCAGTTCGGTGTAGGTCGTTCGCTCCAAGCTGGGCTGTGTGCACGAACCC
CCCGTTCAGCCCGACCGCTGCGCCTTATCCGGTAACTATCGTCTTGAGTCCAACCCGGTAAGACACGACT
TATCGCCACTGGCAGCAGCCACTGGTAACAGGATTAGCAGAGCGAGGTATGTAGGCGGTGCTACAGAGTT
CTTGAAGTGGTGGCCTAACTACGGCTACACTAGAAGGACAGTATTTGGTATCTGCGCTCTGCTGAAGCCA
GTTACCTTCGGAAAAAGAGTTGGTAGCTCTTGATCCGGCAAACAAACCACCGCTGGTAGCGGTGGTTTTT
TTGTTTGCAAGCAGCAGATTACGCGCAGAAAAAAAGGATCTCAAGAAGATCCTTTGATCTTTTCTACGGG
GTCTGACGCTCAGTGGAACGAAAACTCACGTTAAGGGATTTTGGTCATGAGATTATCAAAAAGGATCTTC
ACCTAGATCCTTTTAAATTAAAAATGAAGTTTTAAATCAATCTAAAGTATATATGAGTAAACTTGGTCTG
ACAGTTACCAATGCTTAATCAGTGAGGCACCTATCTCAGCGATCTGTCTATTTCGTTCATCCATAGTTGC
CTGACTCCCCGTCGTGTAGATAACTACGATACGGGAGGGCTTACCATCTGGCCCCAGTGCTGCAATGATA
CCGCGAGACCCACGCTCACCGGCTCCAGATTTATCAGCAATAAACCAGCCAGCCGGAAGGGCCGAGCGCA
GAAGTGGTCCTGCAACTTTATCCGCCTCCATCCAGTCTATTAATTGTTGCCGGGAAGCTAGAGTAAGTAG
TTCGCCAGTTAATAGTTTGCGCAACGTTGTTGCCATTGCTGCAGGCATCGTGGTGTCACGCTCGTCGTTT
GGTATGGCTTCATTCAGCTCCGGTTCCCAACGATCAAGGCGAGTTACATGATCCCCCATGTTGTGCAAAA
AAGCGGTTAGCTCCTTCGGTCCTCCGATCGTTGTCAGAAGTAAGTTGGCCGCAGTGTTATCACTCATGGT
TATGGCAGCACTGCATAATTCTCTTACTGTCATGCCATCCGTAAGATGCTTTTCTGTGACTGGTGAGTAC
TCAACCAAGTCATTCTGAGAATAGTGTATGCGGCGACCGAGTTGCTCTTGCCCGGCGTCAACACGGGATA
ATACCGCGCCACATAGCAGAACTTTAAAAGTGCTCATCATTGGAAAACGTTCTTCGGGGCGAAAACTCTC
AAGGATCTTACCGCTGTTGAGATCCAGTTCGATGTAACCCACTCGTGCACCCAACTGATCTTCAGCATCT
TTTACTTTCACCAGCGTTTCTGGGTGAGCAAAAACAGGAAGGCAAAATGCCGCAAAAAAGGGAATAAGGG
CGACACGGAAATGTTGAATACTCATACTCTTCCTTTTTCAATATTATTGAAGCATTTATCAGGGTTATTG
TCTCATGAGCGGATACATATTTGAATGTATTTAGAAAAATAAACAAATAGGGGTTCCGCGCACATTTCCC
CGAAAAGTGCCACCTGACGTCTAAGAAACCATTATTATCATGACATTAACCTATAAAAATAGGCGTATCA
CGAGGCCCTTTCGT
Features (pLannotate 1.2.2; 11 found; start..end, strand, type, name):
     56..2568    +  promoter       Ac5 promoter: Drosophila melanogaster actin 5C promoter
   2588..2653    +  CDS            N (fragment): REGN_LAMBD - Experimental evidence at protein level: Swiss-Prot protein existence level 1. Plays a role as a transcriptional antitermination factor that allows the virus to initiate its lytic phase. Activates expression of the delayed viral early genes by modifying host RNA polymerase (RNAP) into a form that is resistant to termination signals. This antitermination function requires the host NusA protein which serves to stabilize the interaction between antitermination protein N and host RNA polymerase. From Escherichia phage lambda (Bacteriophage lambda).
   2678..2704    +  CDS            3xHA (fragment): three tandem HA epitope tags
   2732..3427    +  CDS            Rrp40: EXOS3_DROME - Experimental evidence at protein level: Swiss-Prot protein existence level 1. Non-catalytic component of the RNA exosome complex which has 3'->5' exoribonuclease activity and participates in a multitude of cellular RNA processing and degradation events (By similarity). In the nucleus, the RNA exosome complex is involved in proper maturation of stable RNA species such as rRNA, snRNA and snoRNA, in the elimination of RNA processing by-products and non-coding 'pervasive' transcripts such as antisense RNA species, and of mRNAs with processing defects, thereby limiting or excluding th
   3459..3500    +  CDS            V5 tag: epitope tag from simian virus 5
   3600..3734    -  polyA_signal   SV40 poly(A) signal: SV40 polyadenylation signal
   3757..3841    -  CDS            large T antigen (fragment): large T antigen from SV40 (simian virus 40)
   3842..4312    +  CDS            TcR (fragment): tetracycline efflux protein; tet; confers resistance to tetracycline
   4356..4944    -  rep_origin     ori: high-copy-number ColE1/pMB1/pBR322/pUC origin of replication
   5115..5975    -  CDS            AmpR: β-lactamase; bla; confers resistance to ampicillin, carbenicillin, and related antibiotics
   5976..6080    -  promoter       AmpR promoter: bla
