[The description below was written by a language model from this plasmid's Addgene catalogue record and pLannotate feature annotations shown in this document.]
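Description:
pAc5.1B-lambdaN-HA-DmRRP40_AA is an insect-cell expression plasmid of about 6.2 kb that produces the Drosophila melanogaster exosome subunit Rrp40 as an N-terminally tagged fusion protein. The catalogue entry lists the backbone as unknown, although the name and the annotated parts point to a pAc5.1-type vector. It is propagated in E. coli through a ColE1/pUC-family origin and selected with ampicillin via the β-lactamase gene and its own promoter. The record lists it as low copy even though the origin is annotated as a high-copy type. A partial tetracycline-resistance sequence and a short SV40 large T antigen fragment are also detected. These appear to be backbone remnants rather than functional elements, and no marker for selection in insect cells is annotated.

Expression is driven by the constitutive Drosophila actin 5C promoter. Downstream lies a short fragment of the bacteriophage lambda N protein, followed by a single-unit-length HA epitope match and then the Rrp40 coding sequence, which the depositor derived from an NCBI reference transcript. A V5 tag sequence follows the insert, but the record does not show whether it is read in frame or excluded by a stop codon. An SV40 polyadenylation signal lies downstream of the cassette and is annotated on the opposite strand.

The lambda N peptide binds boxB RNA hairpins, so fusions of this kind are generally used in tethering assays that recruit a protein to a boxB-containing reporter mRNA to test its effect on transcript stability or translation. The HA tag allows detection. The record itself states only insect expression of DmRRP40, and it does not explain the "_AA" suffix.
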