Addgene plasmid #148221: pAc5.1B-lambdaN-HA-DmRRP40_AA
Purpose: Insect Expression of DmRRP40
Depositing lab: Elisa Izaurralde. Depositing organization: Max Planck Institute for Developmental Biology.
Backbone
  Vector backbone: Unknown
  Vector type: Insect Expression
Growth in bacteria
  Bacterial resistance: Ampicillin, 100 μg/mL
  Growth temperature: 37°C
  Growth strain: DH5alpha
  Copy number: Low Copy
Gene/Insert
  Gene/Insert name: DmRRP40
  Species: D. melanogaster (fly)
  Entrez Gene: Rrp40 (a.k.a. Dmel_CG31938, CG31938, Dmel\CG31938, dRrp40)
  Cloning method: Unknown
Terms and licenses: Academic/Nonprofit Terms; Industry Terms: Not Available to Industry
Depositor comments: ORF extracted fromNCBI:NM_164435.3 Plasmids from this collection were made available to the research community and donated after the lab closed. Please note that the sequence provided by the depositing laboratory may be theoretical/predicted or based on Sanger sequencing results. There may be discrepancies between sequencing results obtained by Addgene and the depositor sequence. If an Addgene verified sequence is not available, please contact before placing your order to request that our lab fully sequence the plasmid.
How to cite: pAc5.1B-lambdaN-HA-DmRRP40_AA was a gift from Elisa Izaurralde (Addgene plasmid # 148221 ; http://n2t.net/addgene:148221 ; RRID:Addgene_148221)
